>Addgene plasmid #141678 | TFORF0740 | addgene full sequence | sequence record 397933 | Addgene NGS Result
TTAATGTAGTCTTATGCAATACTCTTGTAGTCTTGCAACATGGTAACGATGAGTTAGCAACATGCCTTAC
AAGGAGAGAAAAAGCACCGTGCATGCCGATTGGTGGAAGTAAGGTGGTACGATCGTGCCTTATTAGGAAG
GCAACAGACGGGTCTGACATGGATTGGACGAACCACTGAATTGCCGCATTGCAGAGATATTGTATTTAAG
TGCCTAGCTCGATACATAAACGGGTCTCTCTGGTTAGACCAGATCTGAGCCTGGGAGCTCTCTGGCTAAC
TAGGGAACCCACTGCTTAAGCCTCAATAAAGCTTGCCTTGAGTGCTTCAAGTAGTGTGTGCCCGTCTGTT
GTGTGACTCTGGTAACTAGAGATCCCTCAGACCCTTTTAGTCAGTGTGGAAAATCTCTAGCAGTGGCGCC
CGAACAGGGACTTGAAAGCGAAAGGGAAACCAGAGGAGCTCTCTCGACGCAGGACTCGGCTTGCTGAAGC
GCGCACGGCAAGAGGCGAGGGGCGGCGACTGGTGAGTACGCCAAAAATTTTGACTAGCGGAGGCTAGAAG
GAGAGAGATGGGTGCGAGAGCGTCAGTATTAAGCGGGGGAGAATTAGATCGCGATGGGAAAAAATTCGGT
TAAGGCCAGGGGGAAAGAAAAAATATAAATTAAAACATATAGTATGGGCAAGCAGGGAGCTAGAACGATT
CGCAGTTAATCCTGGCCTGTTAGAAACATCAGAAGGCTGTAGACAAATACTGGGACAGCTACAACCATCC
CTTCAGACAGGATCAGAAGAACTTAGATCATTATATAATACAGTAGCAACCCTCTATTGTGTGCATCAAA
GGATAGAGATAAAAGACACCAAGGAAGCTTTAGACAAGATAGAGGAAGAGCAAAACAAAAGTAAGACCAC
CGCACAGCAAGCGGCCGCTGATCTTCAGACCTGGAGGAGGAGATATGAGGGACAATTGGAGAAGTGAATT
ATATAAATATAAAGTAGTAAAAATTGAACCATTAGGAGTAGCACCCACCAAGGCAAAGAGAAGAGTGGTG
CAGAGAGAAAAAAGAGCAGTGGGAATAGGAGCTTTGTTCCTTGGGTTCTTGGGAGCAGCAGGAAGCACTA
TGGGCGCAGCGTCAATGACGCTGACGGTACAGGCCAGACAATTATTGTCTGGTATAGTGCAGCAGCAGAA
CAATTTGCTGAGGGCTATTGAGGCGCAACAGCATCTGTTGCAACTCACAGTCTGGGGCATCAAGCAGCTC
CAGGCAAGAATCCTGGCTGTGGAAAGATACCTAAAGGATCAACAGCTCCTGGGGATTTGGGGTTGCTCTG
GAAAACTCATTTGCACCACTGCTGTGCCTTGGAATGCTAGTTGGAGTAATAAATCTCTGGAACAGATTTG
GAATCACACGACCTGGATGGAGTGGGACAGAGAAATTAACAATTACACAAGCTTAATACACTCCTTAATT
GAAGAATCGCAAAACCAGCAAGAAAAGAATGAACAAGAATTATTGGAATTAGATAAATGGGCAAGTTTGT
GGAATTGGTTTAACATAACAAATTGGCTGTGGTATATAAAATTATTCATAATGATAGTAGGAGGCTTGGT
AGGTTTAAGAATAGTTTTTGCTGTACTTTCTATAGTGAATAGAGTTAGGCAGGGATATTCACCATTATCG
TTTCAGACCCACCTCCCAACCCCGAGGGGACCCATGCATTGCATCTCAATTAGTCAGCAACCAGGTGTGG
AAAGTCCCCAGGCTCCCCAGCAGGCAGAAGTATGCAAAGCATGCGTCTCAATTAGTCAGCAACCATAGTC
CCGCCCCTAACTCCGCCCATCCCGCCCCTAACTCCGCCCAGTTCCGCCCATTCTCCGCCCCATGGCTGAC
TAATTTTTTTTATTTATGCAGAGGCCGAGGCCGCCTCGGCCTCTGAGCTATTCCAGAAGTAGTGAGGAGG
CTTTTTTGGAGGCCTAGGCTTTTGCAAAAAGCTTTCTAGAGGTACCACCGGAGCTTACCATGACCGAGTA
CAAGCCCACGGTGCGCCTCGCCACCCGCGACGACGTCCCCAGGGCCGTACGCACCCTCGCCGCCGCGTTC
GCCGACTACCCCGCCACGCGCCACACCGTCGATCCGGACCGCCACATCGAGCGGGTCACCGAGCTGCAAG
AACTCTTCCTCACGCGCGTCGGGCTCGACATCGGCAAGGTGTGGGTCGCGGACGACGGCGCCGCCGTGGC
GGTCTGGACCACGCCGGAGAGCGTCGAAGCGGGGGCGGTGTTCGCCGAGATCGGCCCGCGCATGGCCGAG
TTGAGCGGTTCCCGGCTGGCCGCGCAGCAACAGATGGAAGGCCTCCTGGCGCCGCACCGGCCCAAGGAGC
CCGCGTGGTTCCTGGCCACCGTCGGCGTCTCGCCCGACCACCAGGGCAAGGGTCTGGGCAGCGCCGTCGT
GCTCCCCGGAGTGGAGGCGGCCGAGCGCGCCGGGGTGCCCGCCTTCCTGGAGACCTCCGCGCCCCGCAAC
CTCCCCTTCTACGAGCGGCTCGGCTTCACCGTCACCGCCGACGTCGAGGTGCCCGAAGGACCGCGCACCT
GGTGCATGACCCGCAAGCCCGGTGCCAGTTAACGAATTCTAGATCTTGAGACAAATGGCAGTATTCATCC
ACAATTTTAAAAGAAAAGGGGGGATTGGGGGGTACAGTGCAGGGGAAAGAATAGTAGACATAATAGCAAC
AGACATACAAACTAAAGAATTACAAAAACAAATTACAAAAATTCAAAATTTTCGGGTTTATTACAGGGAC
AGCAGAGATCCACTTTGGCGCCGGCTCGAGGCCTGCAGGTGCAAAGATGGATAAAGTTTTAAACAGAGAG
GAATCTTTGCAGCTAATGGACCTTCTAGGTCTTGAAAGGAGTGGGAATTGGCTCCGGTGCCCGTCAGTGG
GCAGAGCGCACATCGCCCACAGTCCCCGAGAAGTTGGGGGGAGGGGTCGGCAATTGAACCGGTGCCTAGA
GAAGGTGGCGCGGGGTAAACTGGGAAAGTGATGTCGTGTACTGGCTCCGCCTTTTTCCCGAGGGTGGGGG
AGAACCGTATATAAGTGCAGTAGTCGCCGTGAACGTTCTTTTTCGCAACGGGTTTGCCGCCAGAACACAG
GTAAGTGCCGTGTGTGGTTCCCGCGGGCCTGGCCTCTTTACGGGTTATGGCCCTTGCGTGCCTTGAATTA
CTTCCACCTGGCTGCAGTACGTGATTCTTGATCCCGAGCTTCGGGTTGGAAGTGGGTGGGAGAGTTCGAG
GCCTTGCGCTTAAGGAGCCCCTTCGCCTCGTGCTTGAGTTGAGGCCTGGCCTGGGCGCTGGGGCCGCCGC
GTGCGAATCTGGTGGCACCTTCGCGCCTGTCTCGCTGCTTTCGATAAGTCTCTAGCCATTTAAAATTTTT
GATGACCTGCTGCGACGCTTTTTTTCTGGCAAGATAGTCTTGTAAATGCGGGCCAAGATCTGCACACTGG
TATTTCGGTTTTTGGGGCCGCGGGCGGCGACGGGGCCCGTGCGTCCCAGCGCACATGTTCGGCGAGGCGG
GGCCTGCGAGCGCGGCCACCGAGAATCGGACGGGGGTAGTCTCAAGCTGGCCGGCCTGCTCTGGTGCCTG
GCCTCGCGCCGCCGTGTATCGCCCCGCCCTGGGCGGCAAGGCTGGCCCGGTCGGCACCAGTTGCGTGAGC
GGAAAGATGGCCGCTTCCCGGCCCTGCTGCAGGGAGCTCAAAATGGAGGACGCGGCGCTCGGGAGAGCGG
GCGGGTGAGTCACCCACACAAAGGAAAAGGGCCTTTCCGTCCTCAGCCGTCGCTTCATGTGACTCCACGG
AGTACCGGGCGCCGTCCAGGCACCTCGATTAGTTCTCGAGCTTTTGGAGTACGTCGTCTTTAGGTTGGGG
GGAGGGGTTTTATGCGATGGAGTTTCCCCACACTGAGTGGGTGGAGACTGAAGTTAGGCCAGCTTGGCAC
TTGATGTAATTCTCCTTGGAATTTGCCCTTTTTGAGTTTGGATCTTGGTTCATTCTCAAGCCTCAGACAG
TGGTTCAAAGTTTTTTTCTTCCATTTCAGGTGTCGTGAGGCTAGCACCGCCACCATGATGCCTGGGCAGA
TCCCGGACCCTTCGGTGACCACAGGCTCCCTGCCAGGGCTTGGCCCCCTGACCGGGCTCCCCAGCTCGGC
CCTGACTGTGGAGGAGCTGAAATACGCTGACATCCGCAACCTCGGGGCCATGATTGCACCCTTGCACTTC
CTGGAGGTGAAACTGGGCAAGAGGCCCCAGCCCGTGAAAAGTGAGCTAGATGAGGAAGAGGAGCGAAGGA
AAAGGCGCCGGGAGAAGAACAAAGTCGCAGCAGCCCGATGCCGGAACAAGAAGAAGGAGCGCACGGAGTT
TCTGCAGCGGGAATCCGAGCGGCTGGAACTCATGAACGCAGAGCTGAAGACCCAGATTGAGGAGCTGAAG
CAGGAGCGGCAGCAGCTCATCCTGATGCTGAACCGACACCGCCCCACCTGCATCGTCCGGACCGACAGTG
TCAAGACCCCCGAGTCAGAAGGCAACCCACTGCTCGAGCAGCTCGAGAAGAAGTAGTAATGAACTAGTCC
GTAACTTGAAAGTATTTCGATTTCTTGGCTTTATATATCTTGTGGAAAGGACGATATCCGTTAACCGTCT
AATCGAAAACGCGTTAAGTCGACAATCAACCTCTGGATTACAAAATTTGTGAAAGATTGACTGGTATTCT
TAACTATGTTGCTCCTTTTACGCTATGTGGATACGCTGCTTTAATGCCTTTGTATCATGCTATTGCTTCC
CGTATGGCTTTCATTTTCTCCTCCTTGTATAAATCCTGGTTGCTGTCTCTTTATGAGGAGTTGTGGCCCG
TTGTCAGGCAACGTGGCGTGGTGTGCACTGTGTTTGCTGACGCAACCCCCACTGGTTGGGGCATTGCCAC
CACCTGTCAGCTCCTTTCCGGGACTTTCGCTTTCCCCCTCCCTATTGCCACGGCGGAACTCATCGCCGCC
TGCCTTGCCCGCTGCTGGACAGGGGCTCGGCTGTTGGGCACTGACAATTCCGTGGTGTTGTCGGGGAAAT
CATCGTCCTTTCCTTGGCTGCTCGCCTGTGTTGCCACCTGGATTCTGCGCGGGACGTCCTTCTGCTACGT
CCCTTCGGCCCTCAATCCAGCGGACCTTCCTTCCCGCGGCCTGCTGCCGGCTCTGCGGCCTCTTCCGCGT
CTTCGCCTTCGCCCTCAGACGAGTCGGATCTCCCTTTGGGCCGCCTCCCCGCGTCGACTTTAAGACCAAT
GACTTACAAGGCAGCTGTAGATCTTAGCCACTTTTTAAAAGAAAAGGGGGGACTGGAAGGGCTAATTCAC
TCCCAACGAAGACAAGATCTGCTTTTTGCTTGTACTGGGTCTCTCTGGTTAGACCAGATCTGAGCCTGGG
AGCTCTCTGGCTAACTAGGGAACCCACTGCTTAAGCCTCAATAAAGCTTGCCTTGAGTGCTTCAAGTAGT
GTGTGCCCGTCTGTTGTGTGACTCTGGTAACTAGAGATCCCTCAGACCCTTTTAGTCAGTGTGGAAAATC
TCTAGCAGTACGTATAGTAGTTCATGTCATCTTATTATTCAGTATTTATAACTTGCAAAGAAATGAATAT
CAGAGAGTGAGAGGAACTTGTTTATTGCAGCTTATAATGGTTACAAATAAAGCAATAGCATCACAAATTT
CACAAATAAAGCATTTTTTTCACTGCATTCTAGTTGTGGTTTGTCCAAACTCATCAATGTATCTTATCAT
GTCTGGCTCTAGCTATCCCGCCCCTAACTCCGCCCATCCCGCCCCTAACTCCGCCCAGTTCCGCCCATTC
TCCGCCCCATGGCTGACTAATTTTTTTTATTTATGCAGAGGCCGAGGCCGCCTCGGCCTCTGAGCTATTC
CAGAAGTAGTGAGGAGGCTTTTTTGGAGGCCTAGGGACGTACCCAATTCGCCCTATAGTGAGTCGTATTA
CGCGCGCTCACTGGCCGTCGTTTTACAACGTCGTGACTGGGAAAACCCTGGCGTTACCCAACTTAATCGC
CTTGCAGCACATCCCCCTTTCGCCAGCTGGCGTAATAGCGAAGAGGCCCGCACCGATCGCCCTTCCCAAC
AGTTGCGCAGCCTGAATGGCGAATGGG
[124 nt withheld, positions 6188-6311]
C
[91 nt withheld, positions 6313-6403]
A
[49 nt withheld, positions 6405-6453]
CCTTTGACGTTGGAGTCCACGTTCTTT
[37 nt withheld, positions 6481-6517]
ACCCTATCTCGGTCTATTCTTTTGATTTATAAGGGATTTTGCCGATTTCGGCCTATTGGTTAAAAAATGA
GCTGATTTAACAAAAATTTAACGCGAATTTTAACAAAATATTAACGCTTACAATTTAGGTGGCACTTTTC
GGGGAAATGTGCGCGGAACCCCTATTTGTTTATTTTTCTAAATACATTCAAATATGTATCCGCTCATGAG
ACAATAACCCTGATAAATGCTTCAATAATATTGAAAAAGGAAGAGTATGAGTATTCAACATTTCCGTGTC
GCCCTTATTCCCTTTTTTGCGGCATTTTGCCTTCCTGTTTTTGCTCACCCAGAAACGCTGGTGAAAGTAA
AAGATGCTGAAGATCAGTTGGGTGCACGAGTGGGTTACATCGAACTGGATCTCAACAGCGGTAAGATCCT
TGAGAGTTTTCGCCCCGAAGAACGTTTTCCAATGATGAGCACTTTTAAAGTTCTGCTATGTGGCGCGGTA
TTATCCCGTATTGACGCCGGGCAAGAGCAACTCGGTCGCCGCATACACTATTCTCAGAATGACTTGGTTG
AGTACTCACCAGTCACAGAAAAGCATCTTACGGATGGCATGACAGTAAGAGAATTATGCAGTGCTGCCAT
AACCATGAGTGATAACACTGCGGCCAACTTACTTCTGACAACGATCGGAGGACCGAAGGAGCTAACCGCT
TTTTTGCACAACATGGGGGATCATGTAACTCGCCTTGATCGTTGGGAACCGGAGCTGAATGAAGCCATAC
CAAACGACGAGCGTGACACCACGATGCCTGTAGCAATGGCAACAACGTTGCGCAAACTATTAACTGGCGA
ACTACTTACTCTAGCTTCCCGGCAACAATTAATAGACTGGATGGAGGCGGATAAAGTTGCAGGACCACTT
CTGCGCTCGGCCCTTCCGGCTGGCTGGTTTATTGCTGATAAATCTGGAGCCGGTGAGCGTGGGTCTCGCG
GTATCATTGCAGCACTGGGGCCAGATGGTAAGCCCTCCCGTATCGTAGTTATCTACACGACGGGGAGTCA
GGCAACTATGGATGAACGAAATAGACAGATCGCTGAGATAGGTGCCTCACTGATTAAGCATTGGTAACTG
TCAGACCAAGTTTACTCATATATACTTTAGATTGATTTAAAACTTCATTTTTAATTTAAAAGGATCTAGG
TGAAGATCCTTTTTGATAATCTCATGACCAAAATCCCTTAACGTGAGTTTTCGTTCCACTGAGCGTCAGA
CCCCGTAGAAAAGATCAAAGGATCTTCTTGAGATCCTTTTTTTCTGCGCGTAATCTGCTGCTTGCAAACA
AAAAAACCACCGCTACCAGCGGTGGTTTGTTTGCCGGATCAAGAGCTACCAACTCTTTTTCCGAAGGTAA
CTGGCTTCAGCAGAGCGCAGATACCAAATACTGTTCTTCTAGTGTAGCCGTAGTTAGGCCACCACTTCAA
GAACTCTGTAGCACCGCCTACATACCTCGCTCTGCTAATCCTGTTACCAGTGGCTGCTGCCAGTGGCGAT
AAGTCGTGTCTTACCGGGTTGGACTCAAGACGATAGTTACCGGATAAGGCGCAGCGGTCGGGCTGAACGG
GGGGTTCGTGCACACAGCCCAGCTTGGAGCGAACGACCTACACCGAACTGAGATACCTACAGCGTGAGCT
ATGAGAAAGCGCCACGCTTCCCGAAGGGAGAAAGGCGGACAGGTATCCGGTAAGCGGCAGGGTCGGAACA
GGAGAGCGCACGAGGGAGCTTCCAGGGGGAAACGCCTGGTATCTTTATAGTCCTGTCGGGTTTCGCCACC
TCTGACTTGAGCGTCGATTTTTGTGATGCTCGTCAGGGGGGCGGAGCCTATGGAAAAACGCCAGCAACGC
GGCCTTTTTACGGTTCCTGGCCTTTTGCTGGCCTTTTGCTCACATGTTCTTTCCTGCGTTATCCCCTGAT
TCTGTGGATAACCGTATTACCGCCTTTGAGTGAGCTGATACCGCTCGCCGCAGCCGAACGACCGAGCGCA
GCGAGTCAGTGAGCGAGGAAGCGGAAGAGCGCCCAATACGCAAACCGCCTCTCCCCGCGCGTTGGCCGAT
TCATTAATGCAGCTGGCACGACAGGTTTCCCGACTGGAAAGCGGGCAGTGAGCGCAACGCAATTAATGTG
AGTTAGCTCACTCATTAGGCACCCCAGGCTTTACACTTTATGCTTCCGGCTCGTATGTTGTGTGGAATTG
TGAGCGGATAACAATTTCACACAGGAAACAGCTATGACCATGATTACGCCAAGCGCGCAATTAACCCTCA
CTAAAGGGAACAAAAGCTGGAGCTGCAAGC
Features (pLannotate 1.2.2; 31 found; start..end, strand, type, name):
      5..231     +  promoter       RSV promoter: Rous sarcoma virus enhancer/promoter
    232..412     +  LTR            5' LTR (truncated): truncated 5' long terminal repeat (LTR) from HIV-1
    459..584     +  misc_feature   HIV-1 Ψ: packaging signal of human immunodeficiency virus type 1
    568..931     +  CDS            HIV-1 gag (fragment): gag protein from human immunodeficiency virus 1; gag
   1077..1310    +  misc_feature   RRE: The Rev response element (RRE) of HIV-1 allows for Rev-dependent mRNA export from the nucleus to the cytoplasm.
   1687..1713    +  CDS            Rev (fragment): human immunodeficiency virus 1 (HIV-1) Rev protein; rev; enhances nuclear export of unspliced and incompletely spliced viral mRNAs
   1720..1743    +  promoter       SV40 promoter (fragment): SV40 early promoter
   1744..1815    +  promoter       SV40 promoter (fragment): SV40 enhancer and early promoter
   1839..1974    +  rep_origin     SV40 ori: SV40 origin of replication
   2020..2616    +  CDS            PuroR (fragment): puromycin N-acetyltransferase; pac from Streptomyces; confers resistance to puromycin
   2665..2782    +  misc_feature   cPPT/CTS: central polypurine tract and central termination sequence of HIV-1
   2847..2913    +  CDS            small t antigen (fragment): SV40 (simian virus 40) small t antigen
   2920..4098    +  promoter       EF-1α promoter: strong constitutive promoter for human elongation factor EF-1α
   4115..4603    +  CDS            JDP2: JDP2_HUMAN - Experimental evidence at protein level: Swiss-Prot protein existence level 1. Component of the AP-1 transcription factor that represses transactivation mediated by the Jun family of proteins. Involved in a variety of transcriptional responses associated with AP-1 such as UV- induced apoptosis, cell differentiation, tumorigenesis and antitumogeneris. Can also function as a repressor by recruiting histone deacetylase 3/HDAC3 to the promoter region of JUN. May control transcription via direct regulation of the modification of histones and the assembly of chromatin. From Homo sapiens
   4619..4672    +  promoter       U6 promoter (fragment): RNA polymerase III promoter for human U6 snRNA
   4714..5302    +  misc_feature   WPRE: woodchuck hepatitis virus posttranscriptional regulatory element
   5353..5372    +  misc_feature   cPPT/CTS (fragment): central polypurine tract and central termination sequence of HIV-1
   5374..5607    +  LTR            3' LTR (ΔU3): self-inactivating 3' long terminal repeat (LTR) from HIV-1
   5685..5806    +  polyA_signal   SV40 poly(A) signal: SV40 polyadenylation signal
   5846..5981    +  rep_origin     SV40 ori: SV40 origin of replication
   6002..6020    -  promoter       T7 promoter: promoter for bacteriophage T7 RNA polymerase
   6028..6183    +  CDS            lacZα (fragment): LacZα fragment of β-galactosidase; lacZ fragment
   6188..6616    +  rep_origin     f1 ori (sequence partly withheld): f1 bacteriophage origin of replication; arrow indicates direction of (+) strand synthesis
   6669..6773    +  promoter       AmpR promoter: bla
   6774..7634    +  CDS            AmpR: β-lactamase; bla; confers resistance to ampicillin, carbenicillin, and related antibiotics
   7805..8393    +  rep_origin     ori: high-copy-number ColE1/pMB1/pBR322/pUC origin of replication
   8576..8668    +  CDS            lacI (fragment): lac repressor; lacI; The lac repressor binds to the lac operator to inhibit transcription in E. coli. This inhibition can be relieved by adding lactose or isopropyl-β-D-thiogalactopyranoside (IPTG).
   8681..8702    +  protein_bind   CAP binding site: CAP binding activates transcription in the presence of cAMP. E. coli catabolite activator protein
   8717..8747    +  promoter       lac promoter: promoter for the E. coli lac operon
   8755..8771    +  protein_bind   lac operator: The lac repressor binds to the lac operator to inhibit transcription in E. coli. This inhibition can be relieved by adding lactose or isopropyl-β-D-thiogalactopyranoside (IPTG). lac repressor encoded by lacI
   8816..8834    +  promoter       T3 promoter: promoter for bacteriophage T3 RNA polymerase
