[The description below was written by a language model from this plasmid's Addgene catalogue record and pLannotate feature annotations shown in this document.]
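Description:
TFORF0740 is a third-generation-style, self-inactivating lentiviral expression plasmid built on the pLX_TRC317 backbone and carrying the human transcription factor JDP2 (also known as JUNDM2). It belongs to a barcoded transcription factor ORF collection. In bacteria it is maintained through a high-copy ColE1/pUC-type origin and selected with ampicillin via the β-lactamase gene. An f1 origin and remnants of a lac/lacZα cloning region flanked by T7 and T3 promoters are also present in the backbone. The record notes that the plasmid can recombine, as is common for vectors with LTR repeats.

The viral cassette starts with an RSV promoter fused to a truncated HIV-1 5' LTR, which drives production of the genomic RNA in packaging cells independently of Tat. It is followed by the Ψ packaging signal with a gag fragment, the RRE for Rev-dependent nuclear export, and a cPPT/CTS element. Within the proviral region, an SV40 early promoter/origin segment lies upstream of the puromycin N-acetyltransferase gene, allowing selection of transduced mammalian cells. A full EF-1α promoter drives constitutive expression of the JDP2 ORF, an AP-1 family component that represses Jun-mediated transactivation. A WPRE downstream enhances transcript expression, and the ΔU3 3' LTR inactivates the integrated LTR promoter, with an SV40 poly(A) signal beyond it.

According to the catalogue entry, each ORF is paired with a unique 24-bp barcode. The feature table does not annotate it, although the stated insert size exceeds the annotated coding sequence. The barcode allows the overexpressed factor to be identified in pooled screens, such as directed differentiation studies.
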