Addgene plasmid #141678: TFORF0740
Purpose: Lentiviral vector for overexpressing transcription factor ORFs with unique 24-bp barcodes. Barcodes facilitate identification of transcription factors in pooled screens.
Depositing lab: Feng Zhang. Depositing organization: Broad Institute. Publication: A transcription factor atlas of directed differentiation. Joung J, Ma S, Tay T, Geiger-Schuller KR, Kirchgatterer PC, Verdine VK, Guo B, Arias-Garcia MA, Allen WE, Singh A, Kuksenko O, Abudayyeh OO, Gootenberg JS, Fu Z, Macrae RK, Buenrostro JD, Regev A, Zhang F. Cell. 2023 Jan 5;186(1):209-229.e26. doi: 10.1016/j.cell.2022.11.026. PubMed 36608654.
Backbone
  Vector backbone: pLX_TRC317
  Backbone manufacturer: Broad Institute Genetic Perturbation Platform
  Backbone size w/o insert (bp): 8264
  Vector type: Mammalian Expression, Lentiviral
  Selectable markers: Puromycin
Growth in bacteria
  Bacterial resistance: Ampicillin, 100 μg/mL
  Growth temperature: 37°C
  Growth strain: NEB Stable
  Copy number: High Copy
Gene/Insert
  Gene/Insert name: JDP2
  Species: H. sapiens (human)
  Insert size (bp): 593
  Entrez Gene: JDP2 (a.k.a. JUNDM2)
  Promoter: EF1a
  Cloning method: Unknown
  Sequencing primers: 5′ GGGTGGAGACTGAAGTTAGGCCAG; 3′ CACATAGCGTAAAAGGAGCAACATAG
Terms and licenses: Academic/Nonprofit Terms; Industry Terms: Not Available to Industry
Depositor comments: XM_017020975,XM_017020973,NM_001135047,XM_017020974,NM_001135048,NM_130469,XM_005267332,ENST00000419727,ENST00000437176,ENST00000435893 . The transcription factor ORF portion of this plasmid was synthesized by Genewiz. Please test multiple small colonies in case of plasmid recombination. To make this collection available in a timely manner, a portion of this collection was not fully sequenced by Addgene. If an Addgene verified full plasmid sequence is not available, please contact us prior to placing an order to request the full sequence.
How to cite: TFORF0740 was a gift from Feng Zhang (Addgene plasmid # 141678 ; http://n2t.net/addgene:141678 ; RRID:Addgene_141678)
