>Addgene plasmid #141678 | TFORF0740 | depositor partial sequence | sequence record 277171 | Insert
ACCGCCACCATGATGCCTGGGCAGATCCCGGACCCTTCGGTGACCACAGGCTCCCTGCCAGGGCTTGGCC
CCCTGACCGGGCTCCCCAGCTCGGCCCTGACTGTGGAGGAGCTGAAATACGCTGACATCCGCAACCTCGG
GGCCATGATTGCACCCTTGCACTTCCTGGAGGTGAAACTGGGCAAGAGGCCCCAGCCCGTGAAAAGTGAG
CTAGATGAGGAAGAGGAGCGAAGGAAAAGGCGCCGGGAGAAGAACAAAGTCGCAGCAGCCCGATGCCGGA
ACAAGAAGAAGGAGCGCACGGAGTTTCTGCAGCGGGAATCCGAGCGGCTGGAACTCATGAACGCAGAGCT
GAAGACCCAGATTGAGGAGCTGAAGCAGGAGCGGCAGCAGCTCATCCTGATGCTGAACCGACACCGCCCC
ACCTGCATCGTCCGGACCGACAGTGTCAAGACCCCCGAGTCAGAAGGCAACCCACTGCTCGAGCAGCTCG
AGAAGAAGTAGTAATGAACTAGTCCGTAACTTGAAAGTATTTCGATTTCTTGGCTTTATATATCTTGTGG
AAAGGACGATATCCGTTAACCGTCTAATCGAAA
