>Addgene plasmid #141678 | TFORF0740 | depositor partial sequence | sequence record 277172 | Barcode
TATCCGTTAACCGTCTAATCGAAA
